>Addgene plasmid #72087 | Ncam1_1.0.1-Fc-His | depositor full sequence | sequence record 131273 | Full Sequence
GTCGAGGTCTCGACGGTATCGATTGACATTGATTATTGACTAGCTAGTTATTAATAGTAATCAATTACGG
GGTCATTAGTTCATAGCCCATATATGGAGTTCCGCGTTACATAACTTACGGTAAATGGCCCGCCTGGCTG
ACCGCCCAACGACCCCCGCCCATTGACGTCAATAATGACGTATGTTCCCATAGTAACGCCAATAGGGACT
TTCCATTGACGTCAATGGGTGGAGTATTTACGGTAAACTGCCCACTTGGCAGTACATCAAGTGTATCATA
TGCCAAGTCCGCCCCCTATTGACGTCAATGACGGTAAATGGCCCGCCTGGCATTATGCCCAGTACATGAC
CTTACGGGACTTTCCTACTTGGCAGTACATCTACGTATTAGTCATCGCTATTACCATGGTGATGCGGTTT
TGGCAGTACACCAATGGGCGTGGATAGCGGTTTGACTCACGGGGATTTCCAAGTCTCCACCCCATTGACG
TCAATGGGAGTTTGTTTTGGCACCAAAATCAACGGGACTTTCCAAAATGTCGTAATAACCCCGCCCCGTT
GACGCAAATGGGCGGTAGGCGTGTACGGTGGGAGGTCTATATAAGCAGAGCTCGTTTAGTGAACCGTCAG
ATCGCCTGGAGACGCCATCCACGCTGTTTTGACCTCCATAGAAGACACCGGGACCGATCCAGCCTCCGCG
GCCGGGAACGGTGCATTGGAACGCGGATTCCCCGTGCCAAGAGTGACGTAAGTACCGCCTATAGACTCTA
TAGGCACACCCCTTTGGCTCTTATGCATGCTATACTGTTTTTGGCTTGGGGCCTATACACCCCCGCTTCC
ATATGCTATAGGTGATGGTATAGCTTAGCCTATAGGTGTGGGTTATTGACCATTATTGACCACTCCCCTA
TTGGTGACGATACTTTCCATTACTAATCCATAACATGGCTCTTTGCCACAACTATCTCTATTGGCTATAT
GCCAATACTCTGTCCTTCAGAGACTGACACGGACTCTGTATTTTTACAGGATGGGGTCCCATTTATTATT
TACAAATTCACATATACAACAACGCCGTCCCCCGTGCCCGCAGTTTTTATTAAACATAGCGTGGGATCTC
CACGCGAATCTCGGGTACGTGTTCCGGACATGGGCTCTTCTCCGGTAGCGGCGGAGCTTCCACATCCGAG
CCCTGGTCCCATGCCTCCAGCGGCTCATGGTCGCTCGGCAGCTCCTTGCTCCTAACAGTGGAGGCCAGAC
TTAGGCACAGCACAATGCCCACCACCACCAGTGTGCCGCACAAGGCCGTGGCGGTAGGGTATGTGTCTGA
AAATGAGCTCGGAGATTGGGCTCGCACCGCTGACGCAGATGGAAGACTTAAGGCAGCGGCAGAAGAAGAT
GCAGGCAGCTGAGTTGTTGTATTCTGATAAGAGTCAGAGGTAACTCCCGTTGCGGTGCTGTTAACGGTGG
AGGGCAGTGTAGTCTGAGCAGTACTCGTTGCTGCCGCGCGCGCCACCAGACATAATAGCTGACAGACTAA
CAGACTGTTCCTTTCCATGGGTCTTTTCTGCAGAAGCTTGAATTCTCGAGGATCCGCGGCCGCGCCACCA
TGCTGCGAACTAAGGATCTCATCTGGACTTTGTTTTTCCTGGGAACTGCAGTTTCCCTGCAGGTAGATAT
TGTTCCCAGCCAAGGAGAAATCAGCGTTGGAGAGTCCAAATTCTTCCTGTGTCAAGTGGCAGGAGATGCC
AAAGATAAGGACATCTCCTGGTTCTCCCCCAATGGGGAGAAGCTGAGCCCAAACCAGCAGCGGATCTCAG
TGGTGTGGAATGATGACGACTCCTCTACCCTCACCATCTACAACGCCAACATCGACGATGCCGGCATATA
CAAGTGTGTGGTCACGGCTGAGGACGGCACCCAGTCTGAGGCCACTGTCAACGTGAAGATCTTCCAGAAG
CTCATGTTCAAGAATGCACCAACCCCACAGGAGTTTAAGGAAGGGGAGGATGCTGTGATTGTCTGTGATG
TGGTCAGCTCCCTGCCTCCAACCATCATCTGGAAACACAAAGGCCGAGATGTCATTCTGAAAAAAGACGT
CCGGTTCATAGTCCTGTCCAACAACTACCTGCAGATCAGGGGCATCAAGAAAACAGATGAGGGTACTTAC
CGCTGTGAGGGCAGGATCCTGGCCCGCGGGGAAATCAACTTCAAGGACATTCAGGTCATTGTGAATGTAC
CACCCACTGTCCAGGCCAGACAGAGCATCGTGAATGCCACTGCCAACCTGGGCCAGTCTGTCACCCTGGT
GTGTGATGCCGATGGCTTCCCAGAGCCCACCATGAGCTGGACAAAGGATGGGGAACCCATAGAGAACGAG
GAGGAAGATGACGAGAAGCACATCTTCAGTGATGACAGCTCCGAGCTGACCATCAGGAATGTGGATAAAA
ACGACGAGGCCGAATACGTCTGCATCGCAGAGAACAAGGCTGGCGAGCAGGATGCCTCCATCCACCTCAA
GGTCTTTGCAAAGCCCAAAATCACCTATGTAGAGAATCAGACGGCCATGGAACTAGAGGAGCAAGTCACT
CTGACCTGTGAAGCCTCCGGAGACCCCATCCCCTCCATCACCTGGAGAACATCCACCCGGAACATCAGCA
GTGAAGAAAAGGCATCGTGGACTCGACCAGAGAAGCAAGAGACTCTGGATGGGCACATGGTGGTTCGCAG
CCATGCTCGTGTGTCCTCCTTGACCCTGAAGAGCATCCAGTACACAGATGCTGGAGAATACATCTGCACT
GCCAGCAACACCATCGGCCAGGATTCCCAGTCCATGTACCTCGAAGTTCAATATGCTCCCAAGCTCCAGG
GCCCTGTGGCTGTGTACACTTGGGAAGGGAACCAGGTGAACATCACCTGTGAGGTCTTCGCCTACCCAAG
TGCCACAATCTCCTGGTTCCGAGATGGTCAGTTGCTGCCAAGCTCCAACTACAGCAATATCAAGATCTAC
AACACCCCATCTGCTAGCTATCTGGAGGTGACCCCTGATTCAGAAAATGACTTTGGAAACTACAACTGTA
CAGCAGTGAACCGTATTGGACAGGAGTCCTTGGAATTCATCCTTGTTCAAGCAGACACACCGTCTTCTCC
ATCCATTGACCGGGTGGAACCATACTCCAGCACAGCGCAGGTGCAGTTTGATGAGCCAGAGGCCACAGGG
GGCGTGCCCATTCTCAAGTACAAGGCTGAGTGGAAGTCGCTGGGCGAAGAATCCTGGCATTTCAAGTGGT
ATGATGCCAAAGAAGCCAACATGGAAGGCATTGTCACCATCATGGGCCTGAAACCTGAGACGAGGTACTC
GGTACGACTGGCGGCCCTCAACGGCAAGGGGCTGGGCGAGATCAGTGCAGCCACTGAGTTCAAGACACAG
CCAGTCCGGGAACCCAGTGCACCCAAGCTGGAAGGGCAGATGGGAGAGGACGGGAACTCCATCAAGGTGA
ACCTGATCAAGCAGGATGACGGAGGCTCCCCCATCAGACACTATCTGGTCAAGTACAGAGCGAAGCTCGC
CTCTGAGTGGAAACCGGAAATCAGGCTCCCATCCGGCAGTGACCACGTCATGCTCAAGTCCCTGGACTGG
AACGCAGAGTATGAAGTCTATGTGGTAGCTGAAAACCAGCAAGGAAAATCCAAGGCAGCTCACTTTGTGT
TCAGGACCTCAGCCCAGCCCACGGCCATCCCAGCCACTAGTGACAAAACTCACACATGCCCACCGTGCCC
AGCACCTGAACTCCTGGGGGGACCGTCAGTCTTCCTCTTCCCCCCAAAACCCAAGGACACCCTCATGATC
TCCCGGACCCCTGAGGTCACATGCGTGGTGGTGGACGTGAGCCACGAAGACCCTGAGGTCAAGTTCAACT
GGTACGTGGACGGCGTGGAGGTGCATAATGCCAAGACAAAGCCGCGGGAGGAGCAGTACAACAGCACGTA
CCGTGTGGTCAGCGTCCTCACCGTCCTGCACCAGGACTGGCTGAATGGCAAGGAGTACAAGTGCAAGGTC
TCCAACAAAGCCCTCCCAGCCCCCATCGAGAAAACCATCTCCAAAGCCAAAGGGCAGCCCCGAGAACCAC
AGGTGTATACCCTGCCCCCATCCCGGGATGAGCTGACCAAGAACCAGGTCAGCCTGACCTGCCTGGTCAA
AGGCTTCTATCCCAGCGACATCGCCGTGGAGTGGGAGAGCAATGGGCAGCCGGAGAACAACTACAAGACC
ACGCCTCCCGTGCTGGACTCCGACGGCTCCTTCTTCCTCTACAGCAAGCTCACCGTGGACAAGAGCAGGT
GGCAGCAGGGGAACGTCTTCTCATGCTCCGTGATGCATGAGGCTCTGCACAACCACTACACGCAGAAGAG
CCTCTCCCTGTCTCCGGGTAAAGGCGGCCATCATCACCATCACCATTAATCTAGAGATCTTATTAAAGCA
GAACTTGTTTATTGCAGCTTATAATGGTTACAAATAAAGCAATAGCATCACAAATTTCACAAATAAAGCA
TTTTTTTCACTGCATTCTAGTTGTGGTTTGTCCAAACTCATCAATGTATCTTATCATGTCTGGTCGACTC
TAGCTAGACTCTTCCGCTTCCTCGCTCACTGACTCGCTGCGCTCGGTCGTTCGGCTGCGGCGAGCGGTAT
CAGCTCACTCAAAGGCGGTAATACGGTTATCCACAGAATCAGGGGATAACGCAGGAAAGAACATGTGAGC
AAAAGGCCAGCAAAAGGCCAGGAACCGTAAAAAGGCCGCGTTGCTGGCGTTTTTCCATAGGCTCCGCCCC
CCTGACGAGCATCACAAAAATCGACGCTCAAGTCAGAGGTGGCGAAACCCGACAGGACTATAAAGATACC
AGGCGTTTCCCCCTGGAAGCTCCCTCGTGCGCTCTCCTGTTCCGACCCTGCCGCTTACCGGATACCTGTC
CGCCTTTCTCCCTTCGGGAAGCGTGGCGCTTTCTCATAGCTCACGCTGTAGGTATCTCAGTTCGGTGTAG
GTCGTTCGCTCCAAGCTGGGCTGTGTGCACGAACCCCCCGTTCAGCCCGACCGCTGCGCCTTATCCGGTA
ACTATCGTCTTGAGTCCAACCCGGTAAGACACGACTTATCGCCACTGGCAGCAGCCACTGGTAACAGGAT
TAGCAGAGCGAGGTATGTAGGCGGTGCTACAGAGTTCTTGAAGTGGTGGCCTAACTACGGCTACACTAGA
AGAACAGTATTTGGTATCTGCGCTCTGCTGAAGCCAGTTACCTTCGGAAAAAGAGTTGGTAGCTCTTGAT
CCGGCAAACAAACCACCGCTGGTAGCGGTGGTTTTTTTGTTTGCAAGCAGCAGATTACGCGCAGAAAAAA
AGGATCTCAAGAAGATCCTTTGATCTTTTCTACGGGGTCTGACGCTCAGTGGAACGAAAACTCACGTTAA
GGGATTTTGGTCATGAGATTATCAAAAAGGATCTTCACCTAGATCCTTTTAAATTAAAAATGAAGTTTTA
AATCAATCTAAAGTATATATGAGTAAACTTGGTCTGACAGTTACCAATGCTTAATCAGTGAGGCACCTAT
CTCAGCGATCTGTCTATTTCGTTCATCCATAGTTGCCTGACTCCCCGTCGTGTAGATAACTACGATACGG
GAGGGCTTACCATCTGGCCCCAGTGCTGCAATGATACCGCGAGACCCACGCTCACCGGCTCCAGATTTAT
CAGCAATAAACCAGCCAGCCGGAAGGGCCGAGCGCAGAAGTGGTCCTGCAACTTTATCCGCCTCCATCCA
GTCTATTAATTGTTGCCGGGAAGCTAGAGTAAGTAGTTCGCCAGTTAATAGTTTGCGCAACGTTGTTGCC
ATTGCTACAGGCATCGTGGTGTCACGCTCGTCGTTTGGTATGGCTTCATTCAGCTCCGGTTCCCAACGAT
CAAGGCGAGTTACATGATCCCCCATGTTGTGCAAAAAAGCGGTTAGCTCCTTCGGTCCTCCGATCGTTGT
CAGAAGTAAGTTGGCCGCAGTGTTATCACTCATGGTTATGGCAGCACTGCATAATTCTCTTACTGTCATG
CCATCCGTAAGATGCTTTTCTGTGACTGGTGAGTACTCAACCAAGTCATTCTGAGAATAGTGTATGCGGC
GACCGAGTTGCTCTTGCCCGGCGTCAATACGGGATAATACCGCGCCACATAGCAGAACTTTAAAAGTGCT
CATCATTGGAAAACGTTCTTCGGGGCGAAAACTCTCAAGGATCTTACCGCTGTTGAGATCCAGTTCGATG
TAACCCACTCGTGCACCCAACTGATCTTCAGCATCTTTTACTTTCACCAGCGTTTCTGGGTGAGCAAAAA
CAGGAAGGCAAAATGCCGCAAAAAAGGGAATAAGGGCGACACGGAAATGTTGAATACTCATACTCTTCCT
TTTTCAATATTATTGAAGCATTTATCAGGGTTATTGTCTCATGAGCGGATACATATTTGAATGTATTTAG
AAAAATAAACAAATAGGGGTTCCGCGCACATTTCCCCGAAAAGTGCCACCTGACGTCTAAGAAACCATTA
TTATCATGACATTAACCTATAAAAATAGGCGTATCACGAGGCCCTTTCGTCTCGCGCGTTTCGGTGATGA
CGGTGAAAACCTCTGACACATGCAGCTCCCGGAGGAATGTGTGTCAGTTAGGGTGTGGAAAGTCCCCAGG
CTCCCCAGGCAGGCAGAAGTATGCAAAGCATGCATCTCAATTAGTCAGCAACCAGGTGTGGAAAGTCCCC
AGGCTCCCCAGCAGGCAGAAGTATGCAAAGCATGCATCTCAATTAGTCAGCAACCATAGTCCCGCCCCTA
ACTCCGCCCATCCCGCCCCTAACTCCGCCCAGTTCCGCCCATTCTCCGCCCCATGGCTGACTAATTTTTT
TTATTTATGCAGAGGCCGAGGCCGCCTCTGCCTCTGAGCTATTCCAGAAGTAGTGAGGAGGCTTTTTTGG
AGGCCTAGGCTTTTGCAAAAAGCTCCCGGGAGCTTGTATATCCATTTTCGTCCCGGAGACGGTCACAGCT
TGTCTGTAAGCGGATGCCGGGAGCAGACAAGCCCGTCAGGGCGCGTCAGCGGGTGTTGGCGGGTGTCGGG
GCTGGCTTAACTATGCGGCATCAGAGCAGATTGTACTGAGAGTGCACCATATGCGGTGTGAAATACCGCA
CAGATGCGTAAGGAGAAAATACCGCATCAGGAAATTGTAAGCGTTAATATTTTGTTAAAATTCGCGTTAA
ATTTTTGTTAAATCAGCTCATTTTTTAACCAATAGGCCGAAATCGGCAAAATCCCTTATAAATCAAAAGA
ATAGACCGAGATAGGGT
[37 nt withheld, positions 7368-7404]
AAAGAACGTGGACTCCAACGTCAAAGG
[49 nt withheld, positions 7432-7480]
T
[91 nt withheld, positions 7482-7572]
G
[124 nt withheld, positions 7574-7697]
CCATTCGCCATTCAGGCTGCGCAACTGTTGGGAAGGGCGATCGGTGCGGGCCTCTTCGCTATTACGCCAG
CTGGCGAAAGGGGGATGTGCTGCAAGGCGATTAAGTTGGGTAACGCCAGGGTTTTCCCAGTCACGACGTT
GTAAAACGACGGCCAGTGAATT
Features (pLannotate 1.2.2; 14 found; start..end, strand, type, name):
     25..408     +  enhancer       CMV enhancer: human cytomegalovirus immediate early enhancer
    410..609     +  promoter       CMV promoter: human cytomegalovirus (CMV) immediate early promoter
    748..1573    +  intron         CMV intron A: human cytomegalovirus intron A (Chapman et al., 1991)
   1610..3760    +  CDS            Ncam1 (fragment): NCAM1_RAT - Also known as Ncam. Experimental evidence at protein level: Swiss-Prot protein existence level 1. This protein is a cell adhesion molecule involved in neuron- neuron adhesion, neurite fasciculation, outgrowth of neurites, etc. From Rattus norvegicus (Rat).
   3740..4432    +  CDS            IGHG1 (fragment): IGHG1_HUMAN - Experimental evidence at protein level: Swiss-Prot protein existence level 1. Constant region of immunoglobulin heavy chains. Immunoglobulins, also known as antibodies, are membrane-bound or secreted glycoproteins produced by B lymphocytes. In the recognition phase of humoral immunity, the membrane-bound immunoglobulins serve as receptors which, upon binding of a specific antigen, trigger the clonal expansion and differentiation of B lymphocytes into immunoglobulins- secreting plasma cells. Secreted immunoglobulins mediate the effector phase of humoral immunity, which results in
   4482..4603    +  polyA_signal   SV40 poly(A) signal: SV40 polyadenylation signal
   4812..5400    -  rep_origin     ori: high-copy-number ColE1/pMB1/pBR322/pUC origin of replication
   5571..6431    -  CDS            AmpR: β-lactamase; bla; confers resistance to ampicillin, carbenicillin, and related antibiotics
   6432..6536    -  promoter       AmpR promoter: bla
   6631..6666    +  CDS            rop (fragment): Rop protein, which maintains plasmids at low copy number; rop
   6689..7019    +  promoter       SV40 promoter: SV40 enhancer and early promoter
   7142..7241    +  misc_feature   bom (fragment): basis of mobility region from pBR322
   7269..7697    -  rep_origin     f1 ori (sequence partly withheld): f1 bacteriophage origin of replication; arrow indicates direction of (+) strand synthesis
   7701..7858    -  CDS            lacZα (fragment): LacZα fragment of β-galactosidase; lacZ fragment
