[The description below was written by a language model from this plasmid's Addgene catalogue record and pLannotate feature annotations shown in this document.]
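Description:
Ncam1_1.0.1-Fc-His is a mammalian expression plasmid built on the pCMVi-SV40ori backbone that produces the extracellular region of mouse neural cell adhesion molecule 1 (NCAM1/CD56) as a soluble fusion protein. The roughly 2.1 kb ectodomain insert, cloned between retained NotI and SpeI sites, is joined at its C terminus to the Fc region of human IgG1 followed by a 6X histidine tag, both supplied by the backbone. Transcription is driven by the human cytomegalovirus immediate early enhancer and promoter, followed by CMV intron A, which generally boosts expression, and terminated by an SV40 polyadenylation signal. The automated annotation matches the insert to the rat NCAM1 protein entry, but this reflects homology; the catalogue record gives the species as mouse.

The "1.0.1" designation refers to alternative splicing. According to the depositor, Ncam1 has three mini exons: the first (exon Pi, or VASE), a second between exons 13 and 14, and a third between exons 14 and 15 that encodes a single lysine. This isoform contains the first and third but lacks the second.

In bacteria the 7.9 kb plasmid is maintained at high copy through a ColE1/pUC-type origin and selected with ampicillin via β-lactamase. An f1 origin and small remnants of rop, bom and lacZα are also annotated. The SV40 enhancer/early promoter region, which the backbone name indicates serves as an SV40 origin, would allow episomal amplification in cells expressing large T antigen. The Fc and His tags suit purification, detection and dimeric presentation of the ectodomain, and the construct comes from an extracellular biochemical screen for receptor–ligand interactions underlying neuronal subtype recognition in the retina.
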