Addgene plasmid #72087: Ncam1_1.0.1-Fc-His
Purpose: Expresses the extracellular region of the NCAM1, isoform 1.0.1 protein, C-terminally fused to the Fc region of human IgG1 + 6X histidine tag.
Depositing lab: Woj Wojtowicz. Depositing organization: University of California, Berkeley. Publication: An extracellular biochemical screen reveals that FLRTs and Unc5s mediate neuronal subtype recognition in the retina. Visser JJ, Cheng Y, Perry SC, Chastain AB, Parsa B, Masri SS, Ray TA, Kay JN, Wojtowicz WM. Elife. 2015 Dec 3;4. pii: e08149. doi: 10.7554/eLife.08149. PubMed 26633812.
Backbone
  Vector backbone: pCMVi-SV40ori
  Vector type: Mammalian Expression
Growth in bacteria
  Bacterial resistance: Ampicillin, 100 μg/mL
  Growth temperature: 37°C
  Growth strain: DH5alpha
  Copy number: High Copy
Gene/Insert
  Gene/Insert name: Ncam1_1.0.1 Mouse (alt name: Neural cell adhesion molecule 1, isoform 1.0.1; CD56; Ncam; E-NCAM; NCAM-1)
  Species: M. musculus (mouse)
  Insert size (bp): 2136
  Entrez Gene: Ncam1 (a.k.a. CD56, E-NCAM, NCAM-1, Ncam)
  Promoter: CMV
  Tag / fusion protein: Fc-His (C terminal on backbone)
  Cloning method: Restriction Enzyme; 5′ cloning site NotI (not destroyed); 3′ cloning site SpeI (not destroyed)
  Sequencing primers: 5′ GTCAGAGGTAACTCCCGTTGC; 3′ ATCATGAGGGTGTCCTTG
Terms and licenses: Academic/Nonprofit Terms; Industry Terms: Not Available to Industry
Depositor comments: There are 3 mini exons in Ncam. The first mini exon is called "exon Pi" or "VASE". It contains nucleotides that encode the amino acid sequence "ASWTRPEKQE". The second mini exon occurs between exons 13-14. It encodes the amino acid sequence "IALLHK". The third mini exon occurs between exons 14-15 and encodes one amino acid, Lys. Ncam1_1.0.1 contains the first and thrid mini exons.
How to cite: Ncam1_1.0.1-Fc-His was a gift from Woj Wojtowicz (Addgene plasmid # 72087 ; http://n2t.net/addgene:72087 ; RRID:Addgene_72087)
