>Addgene plasmid #72087 | Ncam1_1.0.1-Fc-His | addgene partial sequence | sequence record 138610 | pMRB101-F 5'-aagatgcaggcagctgagtt-3'
ACGGTGGAGGGCAGTGTAGTCTGAGCAGTACTCGTTGCTGCCGCGCGCGCCACCAGACATAATAGCTGAC
AGACTAACAGACTGTTCCTTTCCATGGGTCTTTTCTGCAGAAGCTTGAATTCTCGAGGATCCGCGGCCGC
GCCACCATGCTGCGAACTAAGGATCTCATCTGGACTTTGTTTTTCCTGGGAACTGCAGTTTCCCTGCAGG
TAGATATTGTTCCCAGCCAAGGAGAAATCAGCGTTGGAGAGTCCAAATTCTTCCTGTGTCAAGTGGCAGG
AGATGCCAAAGATAAGGACATCTCCTGGTTCTCCCCCAATGGGGAGAAGCTGAGCCCAAACCAGCAGCGG
ATCTCAGTGGTGTGGAATGATGACGACTCCTCTACCCTCACCATCTACAACGCCAACATCGACGATGCCG
GCATATACAAGTGTGTGGTCACGGCTGAGGACGGCACCCAGTCTGAGGCCACTGTCAACGTGAAGATCTT
CCAGAAGCTCATGTTCAAGAATGCACCAACCCCACAGGAGTTTAAGGAAGGGGAGGATGCTGTGATTGTC
TGTGATGTGGTCAGCTCCCTGCCTCCAACCATCATCTGGAAACACAAAGGCCGAGATGTCATTCTGAAAA
AAGACGTCCGGTTCATAGTCCTGTCCAACAACTACCTGCAGATCAGGGGCATCAAGAAAACAGATGAGGG
TACTTACCGCTGTGAGGGCAGGATCCTGGCCCGCGGGGAAATCAACTTCAAGGACATTCAGGTCATTGTG
AATGTACCACCCACTGTCCAGGCCAGACAGAGCATCGTGAATGCCACTGCCAACCTGGGCCAGTCTGTCA
CC
