>Addgene plasmid #72087 | Ncam1_1.0.1-Fc-His | addgene partial sequence | sequence record 138616 | SV40pA-R 5'-GAAATTTGTGATGCTATTGC-3'
ATAAGATCTCTAGATTAATGGTGATGGTGATGATGGCCGCCTTTACCCGGAGACAGGGAGAGGCTCTTCT
GCGTGTAGTGGTTGTGCAGAGCCTCATGCATCACGGAGCATGAGAAGACGTTCCCCTGCTGCCACCTGCT
CTTGTCCACGGTGAGCTTGCTGTAGAGGAAGAAGGAGCCGTCGGAGTCCAGCACGGGAGGCGTGGTCTTG
TAGTTGTTCTCCGGCTGCCCATTGCTCTCCCACTCCACGGCGATGTCGCTGGGATAGAAGCCTTTGACCA
GGCAGGTCAGGCTGACCTGGTTCTTGGTCAGCTCATCCCGGGATGGGGGCAGGGTATACACCTGTGGTTC
TCGGGGCTGCCCTTTGGCTTTGGAGATGGTTTTCTCGATGGGGGCTGGGAGGGCTTTGTTGGAGACCTTG
CACTTGTACTCCTTGCCATTCAGCCAGTCCTGGTGCAGGACGGTGAGGACGCTGACCACACGGTACGTGC
TGTTGTACTGCTCCTCCCGCGGCTTTGTCTTGGCATTATGCACCTCCACGCCGTCCACGTACCAGTTGAA
CTTGACCTCAGGGTCTTCGTGGCTCACGTCCACCACCACGCATGTGACCTCAGGGGTCCGGGAGATCATG
AGGGTGTCCTTGGGTTTTGGGGGGAAGAGGAAGACTGACGGTCCCCCCAGGAGTTCAGGTGCTGGGCACG
GTGGGCATGTGTGAGTTTTGTCACTAGTGGCTGGGATGGCCGTGGGCTGGGCTGAGGTCCTGAACACAAA
GTGAGCTGCCTTGGATTTTCCTTGCTGGTTT
