>Addgene plasmid #72087 | Ncam1_1.0.1-Fc-His | addgene partial sequence | sequence record 139323 | Ncam1F 5'-agagcccaccatgagctg-3'
GATGACGAGAAGCACATCTTCAGTGATGACAGCTCCGAGCTGACCATCAGGAATGTGGATAAAAACGACG
AGGCCGAATACGTCTGCATCGCAGAGAACAAGGCTGGCGAGCAGGATGCCTCCATCCACCTCAAGGTCTT
TGCAAAGCCCAAAATCACCTATGTAGAGAATCAGACGGCCATGGAACTAGAGGAGCAAGTCACTCTGACC
TGTGAAGCCTCCGGAGACCCCATCCCCTCCATCACCTGGAGAACATCCACCCGGAACATCAGCAGTGAAG
AAAAGGCATCGTGGACTCGACCAGAGAAGCAAGAGACTCTGGATGGGCACATGGTGGTTCGCAGCCATGC
TCGTGTGTCCTCCTTGACCCTGAAGAGCATCCAGTACACAGATGCTGGAGAATACATCTGCACTGCCAGC
AACACCATCGGCCAGGATTCCCAGTCCATGTACCTCGAAGTTCAATATGCTCCCAAGCTCCAGGGCCCTG
TGGCTGTGTACACTTGGGAAGGGAACCAGGTGAACATCACCTGTGAGGTCTTCGCCTACCCAAGTGCCAC
AATCTCCTGGTTCCGAGATGGTCAGTTGCTGCCAAGCTCCAACTACAGCAATATCAAGATCTACAACACC
CCATCTGCTAGCTATCTGGAGGTGACCCCTGATTCAGAAA
